>Addgene plasmid #170806 | pUASTattB-GFP-Msp300KASH | addgene full sequence | sequence record 338899 | Addgene NGS Result
CTTCTTCTTGAACTCGGGCTCGGTGCCAGTATACCTCAAATGGTTGTCGTACCTCTCATGGTTCCGTTAC
GCCAACGAGGGTCTGCTGATTAACCAATGGGCGGACGTGGAGCCGGGCGAAATTAGCTGCACATCGTCGA
ACACCACGTGCCCCAGTTCGGGCAAGGTCATCCTGGAGACGCTTAACTTCTCCGCCGCCGATCTGCCGCT
GGACTACGTGGGTCTGGCCATTCTCATCGTGAGCTTCCGGGTGCTCGCATATCTGGCTCTAAGACTTCGG
GCCCGACGCAAGGAGTAGCCGACATATATCCGAAATAACTGCTTGTTTTTTTTTTTTACCATTATTACCA
TCGTGTTTACTGTTTATTGCCCCCTCAAAAAGCTAATGTAATTATATTTGTGCCAATAAAAACAAGATAT
GACCTATAGAATACAAGTATTTCCCCTTCGAACATCCCCACAAGTAGACTTTGGATTTGTCTTCTAACCA
AAAGACTTACACACCTGCATACCTTACATCAAAAACTCGTTTATCGCTACATAAAACACCGGGATATATT
TTTTATATACATACTTTTCAAATCGCGCGCCCTCTTCATAATTCACCTCCACCACACCACGTTTCGTAGT
TGCTCTTTCGCTGTCTCCCACCCGCTCTCCGCAACACATTCACCTTTTGTTCGACGACCTTGGAGCGACT
GTCGTTAGTTCCGCGCGATTCGGTGCGGTATTTCACACCGCATATGGTGCACTCTCAGTACAATCTGCTC
TGATGCCGCATAGTTAAGCCAGCCCCGACACCCGCCAACACCCGCTGACGCGCCCTGACGGGCTTGTCTG
CTCCCGGCATCCGCTTACAGACAAGCTGTGACCGTCTCCGGGAGCTGCATGTGTCAGAGGTTTTCACCGT
CATCACCGAAACGCGCGAGACGAAAGGGCCTCGTGATACGCCTATTTTTATAGGTTAATGTCATGATAAT
AATGGTTTCTTAGACGTCAATTCGGCTTGTCGACATGCCCGCCGTGACCGTCGAGAACCCGCTGACGCTG
CCCCGCGTATCCGCACCCGCCGACGCCGTCGCACGTCCCGTGCTCACCGTGACCACCGCGCCCAGCGGTT
TCGAGGGCGAGGGCTTCCCGGTGCGCCGCGCGTTCGCCGGGATCAACTACCGCCACCTCGACCCGTTCAT
CATGATGGACCAGATGGGTGAGGTGGAGTACGCGCCCGGGGAGCCCAAGGGCACGCCCTGGCACCCGCAC
CGCGGCTTCGAGACCGTGACCTACATCGTCGACGGTACCTGAAGCCGAATTGACGTCAGGTGGCACTTTT
CGGGGAAATGTGCGCGGAACCCCTATTTGTTTATTTTTCTAAATACATTCAAATATGTATCCGCTCATGA
GACAATAACCCTGATAAATGCTTCAATAATATTGAAAAAGGAAGAGTATGAGTATTCAACATTTCCGTGT
CGCCCTTATTCCCTTTTTTGCGGCATTTTGCCTTCCTGTTTTTGCTCACCCAGAAACGCTGGTGAAAGTA
AAAGATGCTGAAGATCAGTTGGGTGCACGAGTGGGTTACATCGAACTGGATCTCAACAGCGGTAAGATCC
TTGAGAGTTTTCGCCCCGAAGAACGTTTTCCAATGATGAGCACTTTTAAAGTTCTGCTATGTGGCGCGGT
ATTATCCCGTATTGACGCCGGGCAAGAGCAACTCGGTCGCCGCATACACTATTCTCAGAATGACTTGGTT
GAGTACTCACCAGTCACAGAAAAGCATCTTACGGATGGCATGACAGTAAGAGAATTATGCAGTGCTGCCA
TAACCATGAGTGATAACACTGCGGCCAACTTACTTCTGACAACGATCGGAGGACCGAAGGAGCTAACCGC
TTTTTTGCACAACATGGGGGATCATGTAACTCGCCTTGATCGTTGGGAACCGGAGCTGAATGAAGCCATA
CCAAACGACGAGCGTGACACCACGATGCCTGTAGCAATGGCAACAACGTTGCGCAAACTATTAACTGGCG
AACTACTTACTCTAGCTTCCCGGCAACAATTAATAGACTGGATGGAGGCGGATAAAGTTGCAGGACCACT
TCTGCGCTCGGCCCTTCCGGCTGGCTGGTTTATTGCTGATAAATCTGGAGCCGGTGAGCGTGGGTCTCGC
GGTATCATTGCAGCACTGGGGCCAGATGGTAAGCCCTCCCGTATCGTAGTTATCTACACGACGGGGAGTC
AGGCAACTATGGATGAACGAAATAGACAGATCGCTGAGATAGGTGCCTCACTGATTAAGCATTGGTAACT
GTCAGACCAAGTTTACTCATATATACTTTAGATTGATTTAAAACTTCATTTTTAATTTAAAAGGATCTAG
GTGAAGATCCTTTTTGATAATCTCATGACCAAAATCCCTTAACGTGAGTTTTCGTTCCACTGAGCGTCAG
ACCCCGTAGAAAAGATCAAAGGATCTTCTTGAGATCCTTTTTTTCTGCGCGTAATCTGCTGCTTGCAAAC
AAAAAAACCACCGCTACCAGCGGTGGTTTGTTTGCCGGATCAAGAGCTACCAACTCTTTTTCCGAAGGTA
ACTGGCTTCAGCAGAGCGCAGATACCAAATACTGTTCTTCTAGTGTAGCCGTAGTTAGGCCACCACTTCA
AGAACTCTGTAGCACCGCCTACATACCTCGCTCTGCTAATCCTGTTACCAGTGGCTGCTGCCAGTGGCGA
TAAGTCGTGTCTTACCGGGTTGGACTCAAGACGATAGTTACCGGATAAGGCGCAGCGGTCGGGCTGAACG
GGGGGTTCGTGCACACAGCCCAGCTTGGAGCGAACGACCTACACCGAACTGAGATACCTACAGCGTGAGC
TATGAGAAAGCGCCACGCTTCCCGAAGGGAGAAAGGCGGACAGGTATCCGGTAAGCGGCAGGGTCGGAAC
AGGAGAGCGCACGAGGGAGCTTCCAGGGGGAAACGCCTGGTATCTTTATAGTCCTGTCGGGTTTCGCCAC
CTCTGACTTGAGCGTCGATTTTTGTGATGCTCGTCAGGGGGGCGGAGCCTATGGAAAAACGCCTTCTTCT
TGAACTCGGGCTCGGTGCCAGTATACCTCAAATGGTTGTCGTACCTCTCATGGTTCCGTTACGCCAACGA
GGGTCTGCTGATTAACCAATGGGCGGACGTGGAGCCGGGCGAAATTAGCTGCACATCGTCGAACACCACG
TGCCCCAGTTCGGGCAAGGTCATCCTGGAGACGCTTAACTTCTCCGCCGCCGATCTGCCGCTGGACTACG
TGGGTCTGGCCCATGATGAAATAACATAAGGTGGTCCCGTCGATAGCCGAAGCTTACCGAAGTATACACT
TAAATTCAGTGCACGTTTGCTTGTTGAGAGGAAAGGTTGTGTGCGGACGAATTTTTTTTTGAAAACATTA
ACCCTTACGTGGAATAAAAAAAAATGAAATATTGCAAATTTTGCTGCAAAGCTGTGACTGGAGTAAAATT
AATTCACGTGCCGAAGTGTGCTATTAAGAGAAAATTGTGGGAGCAGAGCCTTGGGTGCAGCCTTGGTGAA
AACTCCCAAATTTGTGATACCCACTTTAATGATTCGCAGTGGAAGGCTGCACCTGCAAAAGGTCAGACAT
TTAAAAGGAGGCGACTCAACGCAGATGCCGTACCTAGTAAAGTGATAGAGCCTGAACCAGAAAAGATAAA
AGAAGGCTATACCAGTGGGAGTACACAAACAGAGTAAGTTTGAATAGTAAAAAAAATCATTTATGTAAAC
AATAACGTGACTGTGCGTTAGGTCCTGTTCATTGTTTAATGAAAATAAGAGCTTGAGGGAAAAAATTCGT
ACTTTGGAGTACGAAATGCGTCGTTTAGAGCAGCAGCCGAATTAATTCTAGTTCCAGTGAAATCCAAGCA
TTTTCTAAATTAAATGTATTCTTATTATTATAGTTGTTATTTTTGATATATATAAACAACACTATTATGC
CCACCATTTTTTTGAGATGCATCTACACAAGGAACAAACACTGGATGTCACTTTCAGTTCAAATTGTAAC
GCTAATCACTCCGAACAGGTCACAAAAAATTACCTTAAAAAGTCATAATATTAAATTAGAATAAATATAG
CTGTGAGGGAAATATATACAAATATATTGGAGCAAATAAATTGTACATACAAATATTTATTACTAATTTC
TATTGAGACGAAATGAACCACTCGGAACCATTTGAGCGAACCGAATCGCGCGGAACTAACGACAGTCGCT
CCAAGGTCGTCGAACAAAAGGTGAATGTGTTGCGGAGAGCGGGTGGGAGACAGCGAAAGAGCAACTACGA
AACGTGGTGTGGTGGAGGTGAATTATGAAGAGGGCGCGCGATTTGAAAAGTATGTATATAAAAAATATAT
CCCGGTGTTTTATGTAGCGATAAACGAGTTTTTGATGTAAGGTATGCAGGTGTGTAAGTCTTTTGGTTAG
AAGACAAATCCAAAGTCTACTTGTGGGGATGTTCGAAGGGGAAATACTTGTATTCTATAGGTCATATCTT
GTTTTTATTGGCACAAATATAATTACATTAGCTTTTTGAGGGGGCAATAAACAGTAAACACGATGGTAAT
AATGGTAAAAAAAAAAAACAAGCAGTTATTTCGGATATATGTCGGCTACTCCTTGCGTCGGGCCCGAAGT
CTTAGAGCCAGATATGCGAGCACCCGGAAGCTCACGATGAGAATGGCCAGACCATGATGAAATAACATAA
GGTGGTCCCGTCGGCAAGAGACATCCACTTAACGTATGCTTGCAATAAGTGCGAGTGAAAGGAATAGTAT
TCTGAGTGTCGTATTGAGTCTGAGTGAGACAGCGATATGATTGTTGATTAACCCTTAGCATGTCCGTGGG
GTTTGAATTAACTCATAATATTAATTAGACGAAATTATTTTTAAAGTTTTATTTTTAATAATTTGCGAGT
ACGCAAAGCTTGGCTGCATCCAACGCGTTGGGAGCTCTCCGGATCCAAGCTTGCATGCCTGCAGGTCGGA
GTACTGTCCTCCGAGCGGAGTACTGTCCTCCGAGCGGAGTACTGTCCTCCGAGCGGAGTACTGTCCTCCG
AGCGGAGTACTGTCCTCCGAGCGGAGACTCTAGCGAGCGCCGGAGTATAAATAGAGGCGCTTCGTCTACG
GAGCGACAATTCAATTCAAACAAGCAAAGTGAACACGTCGCTAAGCGAAAGCTAAGCAAATAAACAAGCG
CAGCTGAACAAGCTAAACAATCTGCAGTAAAGTGCAAGTTAAAGTGAATCAATTAAAAGTAACCAGCAAC
CAAGTAAATCAACTGCAACTACTGAAATCTGCCAAGAAGTAATTATTGAATACAAGAAGAGAACTCTGAA
TAGGGAATTGGGAATTCGTTAACAGATCTGCGGCCGCATGAGTAAAGGAGGAGAACTTTTCACTGGAGTT
GTCCCAATTCTTGTTGAATTAGATGGTGATGTTAATGGGCACAAATTTTCTGTCAGTGGAGAGGGTGAAG
GTGATGCAACATACGGAAAACTTACCCTTAAATTTATTTGCACTACTGGAAAACTACCTGTTCCATGGCC
AACCCTGGTCACCACCCTGACCTACGGCGTGCAGTGCTTCTCCCGTTACCCTGATCATATGAAGCGGCAC
GACTTCTTCAAGAGCGCCATGCCTGAGGGATACGTGCAGGAGAGGACCATCTTCTTCAAGGACGACGGGA
ACTACAAGACACGTGCTGAAGTCAAGTTTGAGGGAGACACCCTCGTCAACAGGATCGAGCTTAAGGGAAT
CGATTTCAAGGAGGACGGAAACATCCTCGGCCACAAGTTGGAATACAACTACAACTCCCACAACGTATAC
ATCATGGCCGACAAGCAAAAGAACGGCATCAAAGCCAACTTCAAGACCCGCCACAACATCGAAGACGGCG
GCGTGCAACTCGCTGATCATTATCAACAAAATACTCCAATTGGCGATGGCCCTGTCCTTTTACCAGACAA
CCATTACCTGTCCACACAATCTGCCCTTTCGAAAGATCCCAACGAAAAGAGAGACCACATGGTCCTTCTT
GAGTTTGTAACAGCTGCTGGGATTACACATGGCATGGATGAACTATACAAAGCTGCTGCTGCTGCTGCTG
GGCGCGCCATGCGCGTTGCACGTGCCTCGCTGCCCATTCAGGCGCTCATGCTGCTGCTTTTAGGTGTGGC
CACCCTGGTGCCCCACGGTGAGGACTACACCTGTATGTTCTCCAACACCTTTGCGCGCAGCCTGGAGCCC
ATGTTGTCGTATCCCCACGGACCGCCACCCACGTAATCTAGAGGATCTTTGTGAAGGAACCTTACTTCTG
TGGTGTGACATAATTGGACAAACTACCTACAGAGATTTAAAGCTCTAAGGTAAATATAAAATTTTTAAGT
GTATAATGTGTTAAACTACTGATTCTAATTGTTTGTGTATTTTAGATTCCAACCTATGGAACTGATGAAT
GGGAGCAGTGGTGGAATGCCTTTAATGAGGAAAACCTGTTTTGCTCAGAAGAAATGCCATCTAGTGATGA
TGAGGCTACTGCTGACTCTCAACATTCTACTCCTCCAAAAAAGAAGAGAAAGGTAGAAGACCCCAAGGAC
TTTCCTTCAGAATTGCTAAGTTTTTTGAGTCATGCTGTGTTTAGTAATAGAACTCTTGCTTGCTTTGCTA
TTTACACCACAAAGGAAAAAGCTGCACTGCTATACAAGAAAATTATGGAAAAATATTTGATGTATAGTGC
CTTGACTAGAGATCATAATCAGCCATACCACATTTGTAGAGGTTTTACTTGCTTTAAAAAACCTCCCACA
CCTCCCCCTGAACCTGAAACATAAAATGAATGCAATTGTTGTTGTTAACTTGTTTATTGCAGCTTATAAT
GGTTACAAATAAAGCAATAGCATCACAAATTTCACAAATAAAGCATTTTTTTCACTGCATTCTAGTTGTG
GTTTGTCCAAACTCATCAATGTATCTTATCATGTCTGGATCCACTAGAAGGCCTAATTCTAGTATGTATG
TAAGTTAATAAAACCCATTTTTGCGGAAAGTAGATAAAAAAAACATTTTTTTTTTTTACTGCACTGGATA
TCATTGAACTTATCTGATCAGTTTTAAATTTACTTCGATCCAAGGGTATTTGATGTACCAGGTTCTTTCG
ATTACCTCTCACTCAAAATGACATTCCACTCAAAGTCAGCGCTGTTTGCCTCCTTCTCTGTCCACAGAAA
TATCGCCGTCTCTTTCGCCGCTGCGTCCGCTATCTCTTTCGCCACCGTTTGTAGCGTTACGTAGCGTCAA
TGTCCGCCTTCAGTTGCATTTTGTCAGCGGTTTCGTGACGAAGCTCCAAGCGGTTTACGCCATCAATTAA
ACACAAAGTGCTGTGCCAAAACTCCTCTCGCTTCTTATTTTTGTTTGTTTTTTGAGTGATTGGGGTGGTG
ATTGGTTTTGGGTGGGTAAGCAGGGGAAAGTGTGAAAAATCCCGGCAATGGGCCAAGAGGATCAGGAGCT
ATTAATTCGCGGAGGCAGCAAACACCCATCTGCCGAGCATCTGAACAATGTGAGTAGTACATGTGCATAC
ATCTTAAGTTCACTTGATCTATAGGAACTGCGATTGCAACATCAAATTGTCTGCGGCGTGAGAACTGCGA
CCCACAAAAATCCCAAACCGCAATTGCACAAACAAATAGTGACACGAAACAGATTATTCTGGTAGCTGTT
CTCGCTATATAAGACAATTTTTGAGATCATATCATGATCAAGACATCTAAAGGCATTCATTTTCGACTAT
ATTCTTTTTTACAAAAAATATAACAACCAGATATTTTAAGCTGATCCTAGATGCACAAAAAATAAATAAA
AGTATAAACCTACTTCGTAGGATACTTCGGGGTACTTTTTGTTCGGGGTTAGATGAGCATAACGCTTGTA
GTTGATATTTGAGATCCCCTATCATTGCAGGGTGACAGCGGAGCGGCTTCGCAGAGCTGCATTAACCAGG
GCTTCGGGCAGGCCAAAAACTACGGCACGCTCCGGCCACCCAGTCCGCCGGAGGACTCCGGTTCAGGGAG
CGGCCAACTAGCCGAGAACCTCACCTATGCCTGGCACAATATGGACATCTTTGGGGCGGTCAATCAGCCG
GGCTCCGGATGGCGGCAGCTGGTCAACCGGACACGCGGACTATTCTGCAACGAGCGACACATACCGGCGC
CCAGGAAACATTTGCTCAAGAACGGTGAGTTTCTATTCGCAGTCGGCTGATCTGTGTGAAATCTTAATAA
AGGGTCCAATTACCAATTTGAAACTCAGTTTGCGGCGTGGCCTATCCGGGCGAACTTTTGGCCGTGATGG
GCAGTTCCGGTGCCGGAAAGACGACCCTGCTGAATGCCCTTGCCTTTCGATCGCCGCAGGGCATCCAAGT
ATCGCCATCCGGGATGCGACTGCTCAATGGCCAACCTGTGGACGCCAAGGAGATGCAGGCCAGGTGCGCC
TATGTCCAGCAGGATGACCTCTTTATCGGCTCCCTAACGGCCAGGGAACACCTGATTTTCCAAGCCATGG
TGCGGATGCCACGACATCTGACCTATCGGCAGCGAGTGGCCCGCGTGGATCAGGTGATCCAGGAGCTTTC
GCTCAGCAAATGTCAGCACACGATCATCGGTGTGCCCGGCAGGGTGAAAGGTCTGTCCGGCGGAGAAAGG
AAGCGTCTGGCATTCGCCTCCGAGGCTCTAACCGATCCGCCGCTTCTGATCTGCGATGAGCCCACCTCCG
GACTGGACTCCTTTACCGCCCACAGCGTCGTCCAGGTGCTGAAGAAGCTGTCGCAGAAGGGCAAGACCGT
CATCCTGACCATTCATCAGCCGTCTTCCGAGCTGTTTGAGCTCTTTGACAAGATCCTTCTGATGGCCGAG
GGCAGGGTAGCTTTCTTGGGCACTCCCAGCGAAGCCGTCGACTTCTTTTCCTAGTGAGTTCGATGTGTTT
ATTAAGGGTATCTAGTATTACATAACATCTCAACTCCTATCCAGCGTGGGTGCCCAGTGTCCTACCAACT
ACAATCCGGCGGACTTTTACGTACAGGTGTTGGCCGTTGTGCCCGGACGGGAGATCGAGTCCCGTGATCG
GATCGCCAAGATATGCGACAATTTTGCCATTAGCAAAGTAGCCCGGGATATGGAGCAGTTGTTGGCCACC
AAAAATCTGGAGAAGCCACTGGAGCAGCCGGAGAATGGGTACACCTACAAGGCCACCTGGTTCATGCAGT
TCCGGGCGGTCCTGTGGCGATCCTGGCTGTCGGTGCTCAAGGAACCACTCCTCGTAAAAGTGCGACTTAT
TCAGACAACGGTGAGTGGTTCCAGTGGAAACAAATGATATAACGCTTACAATTCTTGGAAACAAATTCGC
TAGATTTTAGATAGAATTGCCTGATTCCACACCCTTCTTAGTTTTTTTCAATGAGATGTATAGTTTATAG
TTTTGCAGAAGATAAATAAATTTCATTTAACTCGCGAATATTAATGAGATGCGAGTAACATTTTAATTTG
CAGATGGTTGCCATCTTGATTGGCCTCATCTTTTTGGGCCAACAACTCACGCAAGTGGGTGTGATGAATA
TCAACGGAGCCATCTTCCTCTTCCTGACCAACATGACCTTTCAAAACGTCTTTGCCACGATAAATGTAAG
TCATGTTTAGAATACATTTGCATTTCAATAATTTACTAACTTTCTAATGAATCGATTCGATTTAGGTGTT
CACCTCAGAGCTGCCAGTTTTTATGAGGGAGGCCCGAAGTCGACTTTATCGCTGTGACACATACTTTCTG
GGCAAAACGATTGCCGAATTGCCGCTTTTTCTCACAGTGCCACTGGTCTTCACGGCGATTGCCTATCCGA
TGATCGGACTGCGGGCCGGAGTGCTGCACTTCTTCAACTGCCTGGCGCTGGTCACTCTGGTGGCCAATGT
GTCAACGTCCTTCGGATATCTAATATCCTGCGCCAGCTCCTCGACCTCGATGGCGCTGTCTGTGGGTCCG
CCGGTTATCATACCATTCCTGCTCTTTGGCGG
Features (pLannotate 1.2.2; 21 found; start..end, strand, type, name):
    723..792     -  misc_feature   bom (fragment): basis of mobility region from pBR322
    894..929     -  CDS            rop (fragment): Rop protein, which maintains plasmids at low copy number; rop
   1203..1272    -  protein_bind   attB: attB site for the φC31 integrase (Groth et al., 2000) phage φC31 integrase
   1343..1447    +  promoter       AmpR promoter: bla
   1448..2308    +  CDS            AmpR: β-lactamase; bla; confers resistance to ampicillin, carbenicillin, and related antibiotics
   2479..3067    +  rep_origin     ori: high-copy-number ColE1/pMB1/pBR322/pUC origin of replication
   3073..3301    +  CDS            mini-white (fragment): Drosophila white gene eye color pigment; white; This is a modified version of the white gene lacking part of the first intron.
   3302..3887    +  misc_feature   P element 5' end: No description available
   3898..4743    -  gene           mini-white (fragment): white; This modified version of the white gene lacks part of the first intron.
   4743..4975    -  misc_feature   P element 3' end: P element 3' end
   5017..5038    -  misc_feature   MCS (fragment): pUC18/19 multiple cloning site
   5037..5131    +  protein_bind   5X UAS: five tandem copies of the "ScaI site" 17-mer CGGAGTACTGTCCTCCG, an upstream activating sequence (UAS) that efficiently binds yeast Gal4 (Webster et al., 1988; Pfeiffer et al., 2010) GAL4
   5150..5388    +  promoter       hsp70 promoter: Drosophila melanogaster hsp70Bb promoter
   5428..6141    +  CDS            P11: P11 is a basic (constitutively fluorescent) cyan fluorescent protein published in 1994, derived from Aequorea victoria.
   6344..6418    +  CDS            small t antigen (fragment): SV40 (simian virus 40) small t antigen
   6420..6485    +  intron         small t intron: SV40 (simian virus 40) small t antigen intron
   6615..6635    +  CDS            SV40 NLS: nuclear localization signal of SV40 (simian virus 40) large T antigen
   6642..6776    +  CDS            LT_POVHA (fragment): Protein inferred from homology: Swiss-Prot protein existence level 3. Isoform large T antigen is a key early protein essential for both driving viral replication and inducing cellular transformation. Plays a role in viral genome replication by driving entry of quiescent cells into the cell cycle and by autoregulating the synthesis of viral early mRNA. Displays highly oncogenic activities by corrupting the host cellular checkpoint mechanisms that guard cell division and the transcription, replication, and repair of DNA. Participates in the modulation of cellular gene expression preceeding viral
   6801..6884    +  CDS            large T antigen (fragment): large T antigen from SV40 (simian virus 40)
   6907..7041    +  polyA_signal   SV40 poly(A) signal: SV40 polyadenylation signal
   7059..724     +  gene           mini-white (fragment) (across the origin): white; This modified version of the white gene lacks part of the first intron.
