[The description below was written by a language model from this plasmid's Addgene catalogue record and pLannotate feature annotations shown in this document.]
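Description:
pUASTattB-GFP-Msp300KASH is a Drosophila transgenesis and insect expression plasmid built on the pUASTattB backbone. In E. coli it is maintained through a ColE1/pUC-type origin and selected with ampicillin via the β-lactamase gene. For fly work, the backbone carries an attB site for φC31 integrase, which allows site-specific insertion into attP landing sites in the genome. It also carries the mini-white eye-colour marker for identifying transformants. The feature table additionally annotates P element 5′ and 3′ end sequences and several mini-white fragments. The sequenced record is 10,112 nt, slightly shorter than the catalogued total of 10,341 bp.

The expression cassette consists of five tandem Gal4-binding UAS sites upstream of a minimal hsp70 promoter, so transcription depends on a Gal4 driver and can be restricted to chosen tissues or cell types. The roughly 900 bp insert, cloned between NotI and XbaI, encodes GFP fused to the KASH domain of Drosophila Msp300. The annotation tool labels the fluorescent protein reading frame as an Aequorea victoria-derived variant, consistent with GFP. The short stretch between it and the SV40 sequences is unannotated and presumably holds the KASH domain. The catalogue lists the tag as C-terminal, whereas the construct name and feature order suggest that GFP precedes the KASH segment. Downstream, SV40 small t intron and polyadenylation sequences provide transcript processing; the T antigen fragments and the NLS called there are most likely part of this 3′ region rather than expressed elements.

KASH domains anchor proteins in the outer nuclear membrane, so the fusion is expected to label the nuclear envelope with GFP. According to the record, the construct is used for affinity-based isolation of tagged nuclei from specific Drosophila tissues, supporting gene expression and chromatin profiling.
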