Addgene plasmid #170806: pUASTattB-GFP-Msp300KASH
Purpose: Expresses Msp300 KASH domain fused to GFP under Gal4/UAS control for Drosophila transgenesis
Depositing lab: Vikki Weake. Depositing organization: Purdue University. Publication: In vivo tissue-specific chromatin profiling in Drosophila melanogaster using GFP-tagged nuclei. Jauregui-Lozano J, Bakhle K, Weake VM. Genetics. 2021 May 22. pii: 6281219. doi: 10.1093/genetics/iyab079. PubMed 34022041.
Backbone
  Vector backbone: pUASTattB
  Backbone size w/o insert (bp): 9360
  Total vector size (bp): 10341
  Vector type: Insect Expression
  Selectable markers: mini-white
Growth in bacteria
  Bacterial resistance: Ampicillin, 100 μg/mL
  Growth temperature: 37°C
  Growth strain: DH5alpha
  Copy number: Unknown
Gene/Insert
  Gene/Insert name: GFP-Msp300KASH
  Species: D. melanogaster (fly)
  Insert size (bp): 908
  Promoter: 5xUAS + hsp70 minimal promoter
  Tag / fusion protein: GFP (C terminal on insert)
  Cloning method: Restriction Enzyme; 5′ cloning site NotI (not destroyed); 3′ cloning site XbaI (not destroyed)
  Sequencing primers: 5′ CAACTGCAACTACTGAAATCTGCC; 3′ ggcattccaccactgctccc
Resource information
  A portion of this plasmid was derived from a plasmid made by: Janice Fischer
Terms and licenses: Academic/Nonprofit Terms; Industry Terms: Not Available to Industry
Depositor comments: Plasmid derived from GFP-Msp300KASH fusion provided by Janice Fischer and described in: Yu, J. et al. (2006) The KASH domain protein MSP-300 plays an essential role in nuclear anchoring during Drosophila oogenesis. Developmental biology 289, 336-345, doi:10.1016/j.ydbio.2005.10.027 Plasmid first described in: Ma, J. and Weake, V.M. (2014). Affinity-based isolation of tagged nuclei from Drosophila tissues for gene expression analysis. Journal of Visualized Experiments 85. PMID:24686501.
How to cite: pUASTattB-GFP-Msp300KASH was a gift from Vikki Weake (Addgene plasmid # 170806 ; http://n2t.net/addgene:170806 ; RRID:Addgene_170806)
